Addgene plasmid #146978: pAc5.1B-lambdaN-HA-DmARC1_N
Purpose: Insect Expression of DmARC1
Depositing lab: Elisa Izaurralde. Depositing organization: Max Planck Institute for Developmental Biology.
Backbone
  Vector backbone: Unknown
  Vector type: Insect Expression
Growth in bacteria
  Bacterial resistance: Ampicillin, 100 μg/mL
  Growth temperature: 37°C
  Growth strain: DH5alpha
  Copy number: Low Copy
Gene/Insert
  Gene/Insert name: DmARC1 (alt names: CG12505; ARC-1 Activity-regulated cytoskeleton associated protein-1)
  Species: D. melanogaster (fly)
  Mutation: 5 silent mutations and one non silent mutation G34A compared to the sequence extracted from NM_137111.1
  Entrez Gene: Arc1 (a.k.a. anon-WO0153538.31, anon-WO0153538.40, anon-WO0153538.41, anon-WO0153538.43, anon-WO0153538.45, CG12505, dArc1, dARC1, Dmel\CG125)
  Cloning method: Unknown
Terms and licenses: Academic/Nonprofit Terms; Industry Terms: Not Available to Industry
Depositor comments: Plasmids from this collection were made available to the research community and donated after the lab closed. Please note that the sequence provided by the depositing laboratory may be theoretical/predicted or based on Sanger sequencing results. There may be discrepancies between sequencing results obtained by Addgene and the depositor sequence. If an Addgene verified sequence is not available, please contact before placing your order to request that our lab fully sequence the plasmid.
How to cite: pAc5.1B-lambdaN-HA-DmARC1_N was a gift from Elisa Izaurralde (Addgene plasmid # 146978 ; http://n2t.net/addgene:146978 ; RRID:Addgene_146978)
