[The description below was written by a language model from this plasmid's Addgene catalogue record and pLannotate feature annotations shown in this document.]
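Description:
pAc5.1B-lambdaN-HA-DmARC1_N is an insect-cell expression plasmid of about 6.2 kb for constitutive production of tagged Drosophila melanogaster Arc1 (CG12505, activity-regulated cytoskeleton associated protein 1). The catalogue lists the backbone as unknown, although the name and annotated parts point to a pAc5.1-type vector. In bacteria it is maintained through a ColE1/pUC-family origin and selected with ampicillin via a β-lactamase gene under its own promoter. The record lists it as low copy even though the annotated origin is of the high-copy type. A partial tetracycline-resistance sequence and a short SV40 large T antigen fragment are also detected; these appear to be non-functional backbone remnants.

Expression is driven by the roughly 2.5 kb Drosophila actin 5C promoter, which gives strong constitutive transcription in fly cell lines. Downstream lies a short fragment of the bacteriophage lambda N protein, followed by an HA epitope (annotated as a partial match to a 3xHA element) and then the Arc1 coding sequence. The lambda N peptide is the RNA-binding portion that recognises boxB hairpins, so fusions of this kind are generally used in tethering assays, in which the protein is recruited to a boxB-containing reporter mRNA to test its effect on that transcript. The record itself states only insect expression as the purpose. The HA tag allows detection or immunoprecipitation.

A V5 tag from the vector is annotated after the insert, but the record does not show whether it is in frame or translated. An SV40 polyadenylation signal follows the cassette, annotated on the reverse strand. Relative to the reference transcript, the insert carries five silent changes and one non-silent change, G34A. The meaning of the "_N" suffix in the name is not explained.
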