Features (pLannotate 1.2.2; 11 found; start..end, strand, type, name):
      1..2510    +  promoter       Ac5 promoter: Drosophila melanogaster actin 5C promoter
   2530..2595    +  CDS            N (fragment): REGN_LAMBD - Experimental evidence at protein level: Swiss-Prot protein existence level 1. Plays a role as a transcriptional antitermination factor that allows the virus to initiate its lytic phase. Activates expression of the delayed viral early genes by modifying host RNA polymerase (RNAP) into a form that is resistant to termination signals. This antitermination function requires the host NusA protein which serves to stabilize the interaction between antitermination protein N and host RNA polymerase. From Escherichia phage lambda (Bacteriophage lambda).
   2620..2646    +  CDS            3xHA (fragment): three tandem HA epitope tags
   2659..3420    +  CDS            Arc1: ARC1_DROME - Experimental evidence at protein level: Swiss-Prot protein existence level 1. Master regulator of synaptic plasticity that self-assembles into virion-like capsids that encapsulate RNAs and mediate intercellular RNA transfer from motorneurons to muscles (PubMed:29328915). Arc1 protein is released from motorneurons in extracellular vesicles that mediate the transfer of Arc1 mRNA into muscle cells, where Arc1 mRNA can undergo activity-dependent translation (PubMed:29328915). Intercellular transfer od Arc1 mRNA is required for synaptic plasticity at the neuromuscular junction (PubMed:
   3492..3533    +  CDS            V5 tag: epitope tag from simian virus 5
   3633..3767    -  polyA_signal   SV40 poly(A) signal: SV40 polyadenylation signal
   3790..3874    -  CDS            large T antigen (fragment): large T antigen from SV40 (simian virus 40)
   3875..4322    +  CDS            TcR (fragment): tetracycline efflux protein; tet; confers resistance to tetracycline
   4368..4956    -  rep_origin     ori: high-copy-number ColE1/pMB1/pBR322/pUC origin of replication
   5127..5987    -  CDS            AmpR: β-lactamase; bla; confers resistance to ampicillin, carbenicillin, and related antibiotics
   5988..6092    -  promoter       AmpR promoter: bla
>Addgene plasmid #146978 | pAc5.1B-lambdaN-HA-DmARC1_N | addgene full sequence | sequence record 389936 | Addgene NGS Result
CATGAATGGCATCAACTCTGAATCAAATCTTTGCAGATGCACCTACTTCTCATTTCCACTGTCACATCAT
TTTTCCAGATCTCGCTGCCTGTTATGTGGCCCACAAACCAAGACACGTTTTATGGCCATTAAAGCTGGCT
GATCGTCGCCAAACACCAAATACATAATGAATATGTACACATTCGAGAAAGAAGCGATCAAAGAAGCGTC
TTCGGGCGGAGTAGGAGAATGCGGAGGAGAAGGAGAACGAGCTGATCTAGTATCTCTCCACAATCCAATG
CCAACTGACCAACTGGCCATATTCGGAGCAATTTGAAGCCAATTTCCATCGCCTGGCGATCGCTCCATTC
TTGGCTATATGTTTTTCACCGTTACCCGGGGCCATTTTCAAAGACTCGTCGGCAAGATAAGATTGTGTCA
CTCGCTGTCTCTCTTCATTTGTCGAAGAATGCTGAGGAATTTCGCGATGACGTCGGCGAGTATTTTGAAG
AATGAGAATAATTTGTATTTATACGAAAATCAGTTAGTGGAATTTTCTACAAAAACATGTTATCTATAGA
TAATTTTGTTGCAAAATATGTTGACTATGACAAAGATTGTATGTATATACCTTTAATGTATTCTCATTTT
CTTATGTATTTATAATGGCAATGATGATACTGATGATATTTTAAGATGATGCCAGACCAAAAGGCTTGAA
TTTCTGCGTCTTTTGCCGAACGCAGTGCATGTGCAATTGTTGTTTTTTGGAATATTCAATTTTCGGACTG
TCCGCTTTGATTTCAGTTTCTTGGCTTATTCAAAAAGCAAAGTAAAGCCAAAAAAGCGAGATGGCAATAC
CAAATGCGGCAAAACGGTAGTGGAAGGAAAGGGGTGCGGGGCAGCGGAAGGAAGGGTGGGGCGGGGCGTG
GCGGGGTCTGTGGCTGGGCGCGACGTCACCGACGTTGGAGCCACTCCTTTGACCATGTGTGCGTGTGTGT
ATTATTCGTGTCTCGCCACTCGCCGGTTGTTTTTTTCTTTTTATGCTGCGCTCTCTCTAGCGCCATCTCG
CTTACGCATGCTCAACGCACCGCATGTTGCCGTTTCCTTTTATGCGTCATTTTGGCTCGAAATAGGCAAT
TATTTAAACAAAGATTAGTCAACGAAAACGCTAAAATAAATAAGTCTACAATATGGTTACTTATTGCCAT
GTGTGTGCAGCCAACGATAGCAACAAAAGCAACAACACAGGTGGCTTTCCCTCTTTCACTTTTTGTTTGC
AAGCCGCGTGCGAGCAAGACGGCACGACCGGCAAACGCAATTACGCTGACAAAGAGCAGACGAAGTTTTG
GCGAAAAACATCAAGGCGCCTGATACGAATGCATTTGCAATAACAATTGCGATATTTAATATTGTTTATG
AAGCTGTTTGACTTCAAAACACACAAAAAAAAAAATAAAACAAATTATTTGAAAGAGAATTAGGAATCGG
ACGCTTATCGTTAGGGTAACAACAAGAAATGCTTACTGAGTCACAGCCTCTGGAAAACTGCCGCAAGCCA
GAGAGAGAGAGAAAAAGAGGGAGAGCAGCTTAGACCGCATGTGCTTGTGTGTGAGGCGTCTCTCTCTTCG
TCTCTGTTGCGCAAACGCATAGACTGCACTGAAAAAATCGATTACCTATTTTTTATGAATGAATATTTGC
ACTATTACTATTCAAAACTATTAAGATAGCAATCACATTCAATAGCCAAATACTATACCACCTGAGCGAT
GCAACGAAATGATCAATTTGAGCAAAAATGCTGCATATTTAGGACGGCATCATTATAGAAATGCTTCTTG
CTGTGTACTTTTCTCTCGTCTGGCAGCTGTTTCGCCGTTATTGTTAAAACCGGCTTAAGTTAGGTGTGTT
TTCTACGACTAGTGAATGCCCTACTAGAAGATGTGTGTTGCACAAAATGTCCCTGGAATAACCAATTTGA
AGTGCAGATAGCAGTAAACGTAAGCTAATATGAATATTATTTAACTGTAATGTTTTAATATCGCTGGACA
TTACTAATAAACCCACTATAAACACATGTACATATGTATGTTTTGGCATACAATGAGTAGTTGGGGAAAA
AATGTGTAAAAGCACCGTGACCATCACAGCATAAAGATAACCAGCTGAAGTATCGAATATGAGTAACCCC
CAAATTGAATCACATGCCGCAACTGATAGGACCCATGGAAGTACACTCTTCATGGCGATATACAAGACAC
ACACAAGCACGAACACCCAGTTGCGGAGGAAATTCTCCGTAAATGAAAACCCAATCGGCGAACAATTCAT
ACCCATATATGGTAAAAGTTTTGAACGCGACTTGAGAGCGGAGAGCATTGCGGCTGATAAGGTTTTAGCG
CTAAGCGGGCTTTATAAAACGGGCTGCGGGACCAGTTTTCATATCACTACCGTTTGAGTTCTTGTGCTGT
GTGGATACTCCTCCCGACACAAAGCCGCTCCATCAGCCAGCAGTCGTCTAATCCAGAGACCCCGGATCGG
GGTACCAACATGGACGCACAAACACGACGACGTGAGCGTCGCGCTGAGAAACAAGCTCAATGGAAAGCTG
CAAACGGTGGATCTCCTCCACATATGGCTTACCCATACGATGTTCCAGATTACGCTCCTCCAAGCTTGAT
GGCCCAGCTTACACAGATGACCAACGAGCAGCTCCGCGAGCTGATCGAAGCTGTAAGAGCGGCCGCCGTG
GGCGCCGCCGGAAGTGCAGCAGCAGCCGCAGGAGCAGACGCCAGCAGAGGCAAAGGCAACTTCTCCGCTT
GCACACACAGCTTCGGCGGAACCCGGGACCACGACGTGGTCGAGGAGTTCATCGGCAACATCGAGACATA
CAAGGATGTAGAGGGTATCAGCGACGAGAACGCCCTGAAGGGCATCTCGCTGCTGTTCTACGGTATGGCC
AGCACCTGGTGGCAAGGCGTTCGCAAGGAGGCCACCACGTGGAAGGAAGCCATCGCTCTCATCCGCGAAC
ACTTCTCGCCCACCAAGCCCGCCTACCAGATCTACATGGAATTCTTCCAAAACAAGCAGGACGACCATGA
CCCCATTGACACCTTCGTCATCCAGAAGCGAGCGCTGCTGGCCCAGCTGCCCAGCGGTCGCCACGACGAG
GAAACGGAACTGGATCTTCTGTTCGGTCTGTTGAACATCAAGTACCGCAAGCACATCTCCCGCCACAGTG
TCCATACCTTCAAGGATCTCCTGGAACAGGGCCGCATCATCGAGCACAACAACCAGGAGGACGAGGAACA
GCTTGCCACAGCAAAGAACACCCGTGGCTCCAAGCGCACCACCCGCTGCACCTACTGTAGTTTCCGGGGG
CACACCTTCGACAACTGCCGTAAGCGCCAGAAGGATCGGCAGGAGGAGCAGCACGAGGAGTAGGCGACAA
AAAGAACATCAAATACCAACAGGCAGCAGCCAACTCGAGTCTAGAGGGCCCGCGGTTCGAAGGTAAGCCT
ATCCCTAACCCTCTCCTCGGTCTCGATTCTACGCGTACCGGTCATCATCACCATCACCATTGAGTTTAAA
CCCGCTGATCAGCCTCGACTGTGCCTTCTAAGGCCTGAGCTCGCTGATCAGCCTCGATCGAGGATCCAGA
CATGATAAGATACATTGATGAGTTTGGACAAACCACAACTAGAATGCAGTGAAAAAAATGCTTTATTTGT
GAAATTTGTGATGCTATTGCTTTATTTGTAACCATTATAAGCTGCAATAAACAAGTTAACAACAACAATT
GCATTCATTTTATGTTTCAGGTTCAGGGGGAGGTGTGGGAGGTTTTTTAAAGCAAGTAAAACCTCTACAA
ATGTGGTATGGCTGATTATGATCAGTCGACCGATGCCCTTGAGAGCCTTCAACCCAGTCAGCTCCTTCCG
GTGGGCGCGGGGCATGACTATCGTCGCCGCACTTATGACTGTCTTCTTTATCATGCAACTCGTAGGACAG
GTGCCGGCAGCGCTCTGGGTCATTTTCGGCGAGGACCGCTTTCGCTGGAGCGCGACGATGATCGGCCTGT
CGCTTGCGGTATTCGGAATCTTGCACGCCCTCGCTCAAGCCTTCGTCACTGGTCCCGCCACCAAACGTTT
CGGCGAGAAGCAGGCCATTATCGCCGGCATGGCGGCCGACGCGCTGGGCTACGTCTTGCTGGCGTTCGCG
ACGCGAGGCTGGATGGCCTTCCCCATTATGATTCTTCTCGCTTCCGGCGGCATCGGGATGCCCGCGTTGC
AGGCCATGCTGTCCAGGCAGGTAGATGACGACCATCAGGGACAGCTTCAAGGCCAGCAAAAGGCCAGGAA
CCGTAAAAAGGCCGCGTTGCTGGCGTTTTTCCATAGGCTCCGCCCCCCTGACGAGCATCACAAAAATCGA
CGCTCAAGTCAGAGGTGGCGAAACCCGACAGGACTATAAAGATACCAGGCGTTTCCCCCTGGAAGCTCCC
TCGTGCGCTCTCCTGTTCCGACCCTGCCGCTTACCGGATACCTGTCCGCCTTTCTCCCTTCGGGAAGCGT
GGCGCTTTCTCATAGCTCACGCTGTAGGTATCTCAGTTCGGTGTAGGTCGTTCGCTCCAAGCTGGGCTGT
GTGCACGAACCCCCCGTTCAGCCCGACCGCTGCGCCTTATCCGGTAACTATCGTCTTGAGTCCAACCCGG
TAAGACACGACTTATCGCCACTGGCAGCAGCCACTGGTAACAGGATTAGCAGAGCGAGGTATGTAGGCGG
TGCTACAGAGTTCTTGAAGTGGTGGCCTAACTACGGCTACACTAGAAGGACAGTATTTGGTATCTGCGCT
CTGCTGAAGCCAGTTACCTTCGGAAAAAGAGTTGGTAGCTCTTGATCCGGCAAACAAACCACCGCTGGTA
GCGGTGGTTTTTTTGTTTGCAAGCAGCAGATTACGCGCAGAAAAAAAGGATCTCAAGAAGATCCTTTGAT
CTTTTCTACGGGGTCTGACGCTCAGTGGAACGAAAACTCACGTTAAGGGATTTTGGTCATGAGATTATCA
AAAAGGATCTTCACCTAGATCCTTTTAAATTAAAAATGAAGTTTTAAATCAATCTAAAGTATATATGAGT
AAACTTGGTCTGACAGTTACCAATGCTTAATCAGTGAGGCACCTATCTCAGCGATCTGTCTATTTCGTTC
ATCCATAGTTGCCTGACTCCCCGTCGTGTAGATAACTACGATACGGGAGGGCTTACCATCTGGCCCCAGT
GCTGCAATGATACCGCGAGACCCACGCTCACCGGCTCCAGATTTATCAGCAATAAACCAGCCAGCCGGAA
GGGCCGAGCGCAGAAGTGGTCCTGCAACTTTATCCGCCTCCATCCAGTCTATTAATTGTTGCCGGGAAGC
TAGAGTAAGTAGTTCGCCAGTTAATAGTTTGCGCAACGTTGTTGCCATTGCTGCAGGCATCGTGGTGTCA
CGCTCGTCGTTTGGTATGGCTTCATTCAGCTCCGGTTCCCAACGATCAAGGCGAGTTACATGATCCCCCA
TGTTGTGCAAAAAAGCGGTTAGCTCCTTCGGTCCTCCGATCGTTGTCAGAAGTAAGTTGGCCGCAGTGTT
ATCACTCATGGTTATGGCAGCACTGCATAATTCTCTTACTGTCATGCCATCCGTAAGATGCTTTTCTGTG
ACTGGTGAGTACTCAACCAAGTCATTCTGAGAATAGTGTATGCGGCGACCGAGTTGCTCTTGCCCGGCGT
CAACACGGGATAATACCGCGCCACATAGCAGAACTTTAAAAGTGCTCATCATTGGAAAACGTTCTTCGGG
GCGAAAACTCTCAAGGATCTTACCGCTGTTGAGATCCAGTTCGATGTAACCCACTCGTGCACCCAACTGA
TCTTCAGCATCTTTTACTTTCACCAGCGTTTCTGGGTGAGCAAAAACAGGAAGGCAAAATGCCGCAAAAA
AGGGAATAAGGGCGACACGGAAATGTTGAATACTCATACTCTTCCTTTTTCAATATTATTGAAGCATTTA
TCAGGGTTATTGTCTCATGAGCGGATACATATTTGAATGTATTTAGAAAAATAAACAAATAGGGGTTCCG
CGCACATTTCCCCGAAAAGTGCCACCTGACGTCTAAGAAACCATTATTATCATGACATTAACCTATAAAA
ATAGGCGTATCACGAGGCCCTTTCGTCTTCAAGAATTAATTCTATATTCTAAAAACACAAATGATACTTC
TAAAAAAAAAT
